Addgene plasmid #143229: TFORF0610
Purpose: Lentiviral vector for overexpressing transcription factor ORFs with unique 24-bp barcodes. Barcodes facilitate identification of transcription factors in pooled screens.
Depositing lab: Feng Zhang. Depositing organization: Broad Institute. Publication: A transcription factor atlas of directed differentiation. Joung J, Ma S, Tay T, Geiger-Schuller KR, Kirchgatterer PC, Verdine VK, Guo B, Arias-Garcia MA, Allen WE, Singh A, Kuksenko O, Abudayyeh OO, Gootenberg JS, Fu Z, Macrae RK, Buenrostro JD, Regev A, Zhang F. Cell. 2023 Jan 5;186(1):209-229.e26. doi: 10.1016/j.cell.2022.11.026. PubMed 36608654.
Backbone
  Vector backbone: pLX_TRC317
  Backbone manufacturer: Broad Institute Genetic Perturbation Platform
  Backbone size w/o insert (bp): 8264
  Vector type: Mammalian Expression, Lentiviral
  Selectable markers: Puromycin
Growth in bacteria
  Bacterial resistance: Ampicillin, 100 μg/mL
  Growth temperature: 37°C
  Growth strain: NEB Stable
  Copy number: High Copy
Gene/Insert
  Gene/Insert name: RBPJ
  Species: H. sapiens (human)
  Insert size (bp): 1562
  Entrez Gene: RBPJ (a.k.a. AOS3, CBF-1, CBF1, IGKJRB, IGKJRB1, KBF2, RBP-J, RBP-J kappa, RBP-JK, RBPJK, RBPSUH, SUH, csl)
  Promoter: EF1a
  Cloning method: Unknown
  Sequencing primers: 5′ GGGTGGAGACTGAAGTTAGGCCAG; 3′ CACATAGCGTAAAAGGAGCAACATAG
Terms and licenses: Academic/Nonprofit Terms; Industry Terms: Not Available to Industry
Depositor comments: XM_005248161,XM_017008175,XM_017008174,NM_203284,XM_011513840,XM_017008173,ENST00000355476,ENST00000342320 . The transcription factor ORF portion of this plasmid was synthesized by Genewiz. Please test multiple small colonies in case of plasmid recombination. To make this collection available in a timely manner, a portion of this collection was not fully sequenced by Addgene. If an Addgene verified full plasmid sequence is not available, please contact us prior to placing an order to request the full sequence.
How to cite: TFORF0610 was a gift from Feng Zhang (Addgene plasmid # 143229 ; http://n2t.net/addgene:143229 ; RRID:Addgene_143229)
