[The description below was written by a language model from this plasmid's Addgene catalogue record and pLannotate feature annotations shown in this document.]
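Description:
TFORF0610 is a lentiviral mammalian expression plasmid built on the pLX_TRC317 backbone and carrying the human RBPJ open reading frame. It belongs to a barcoded transcription factor ORF collection designed for pooled overexpression screens. In bacteria it is maintained through a high-copy ColE1/pUC-type origin with ampicillin resistance (AmpR). An f1 origin and remnants of a lac/lacZα cloning region flanked by T7 and T3 promoters are also present in the backbone. The depositor warns that the plasmid can recombine during propagation, which is common for LTR-containing vectors.

The viral portion has a third-generation, self-inactivating layout. An RSV promoter is fused to a truncated HIV-1 5' LTR and drives genomic RNA production in packaging cells. It is followed by the Ψ packaging signal, a gag fragment, the Rev response element, a cPPT/CTS and a ΔU3 3' LTR, with an SV40 poly(A) signal downstream. Two expression units lie between the LTRs. An SV40 early promoter drives puromycin N-acetyltransferase for selection of transduced cells, and the EF-1α promoter drives RBPJ, with a WPRE downstream to enhance transcript stability and expression. RBPJ (CBF1/CSL) is the DNA-binding effector of Notch signalling. It represses target genes on its own and activates them when bound to a Notch intracellular domain.

According to the record, each ORF is paired with a unique 24-bp barcode that identifies the transcription factor in pooled screens. The barcode is not annotated in the feature table. The annotated coding region (about 1.44 kb) is somewhat shorter than the stated 1,562 bp insert; what accounts for the remainder is not stated. No epitope tag is recorded. Typical uses are stable RBPJ overexpression and directed-differentiation screening.
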