Features (pLannotate 1.2.2; 31 found; start..end, strand, type, name):
      5..231     +  promoter       RSV promoter: Rous sarcoma virus enhancer/promoter
    232..412     +  LTR            5' LTR (truncated): truncated 5' long terminal repeat (LTR) from HIV-1
    459..584     +  misc_feature   HIV-1 Ψ: packaging signal of human immunodeficiency virus type 1
    568..931     +  CDS            HIV-1 gag (fragment): gag protein from human immunodeficiency virus 1; gag
   1077..1310    +  misc_feature   RRE: The Rev response element (RRE) of HIV-1 allows for Rev-dependent mRNA export from the nucleus to the cytoplasm.
   1687..1713    +  CDS            Rev (fragment): human immunodeficiency virus 1 (HIV-1) Rev protein; rev; enhances nuclear export of unspliced and incompletely spliced viral mRNAs
   1720..1743    +  promoter       SV40 promoter (fragment): SV40 early promoter
   1744..1815    +  promoter       SV40 promoter (fragment): SV40 enhancer and early promoter
   1839..1974    +  rep_origin     SV40 ori: SV40 origin of replication
   2020..2616    +  CDS            PuroR (fragment): puromycin N-acetyltransferase; pac from Streptomyces; confers resistance to puromycin
   2665..2782    +  misc_feature   cPPT/CTS: central polypurine tract and central termination sequence of HIV-1
   2847..2913    +  CDS            small t antigen (fragment): SV40 (simian virus 40) small t antigen
   2920..4098    +  promoter       EF-1α promoter: strong constitutive promoter for human elongation factor EF-1α
   4133..5572    +  CDS            RBPJ: SUH_HUMAN - Also known as IGKJRB, IGKJRB1, RBPJK, RBPSUH. Experimental evidence at protein level: Swiss-Prot protein existence level 1. Transcriptional regulator that plays a central role in Notch signaling, a signaling pathway involved in cell-cell communication that regulates a broad spectrum of cell-fate determinations. Acts as a transcriptional repressor when it is not associated with Notch proteins. When associated with some NICD product of Notch proteins (Notch intracellular domain), it acts as a transcriptional activator that activates transcription of Notch target genes. Probably repre
   5588..5641    +  promoter       U6 promoter (fragment): RNA polymerase III promoter for human U6 snRNA
   5683..6271    +  misc_feature   WPRE: woodchuck hepatitis virus posttranscriptional regulatory element
   6322..6341    +  misc_feature   cPPT/CTS (fragment): central polypurine tract and central termination sequence of HIV-1
   6343..6576    +  LTR            3' LTR (ΔU3): self-inactivating 3' long terminal repeat (LTR) from HIV-1
   6654..6775    +  polyA_signal   SV40 poly(A) signal: SV40 polyadenylation signal
   6815..6950    +  rep_origin     SV40 ori: SV40 origin of replication
   6971..6989    -  promoter       T7 promoter: promoter for bacteriophage T7 RNA polymerase
   6997..7152    +  CDS            lacZα (fragment): LacZα fragment of β-galactosidase; lacZ fragment
   7157..7585    +  rep_origin     f1 ori (sequence partly withheld): f1 bacteriophage origin of replication; arrow indicates direction of (+) strand synthesis
   7638..7742    +  promoter       AmpR promoter: bla
   7743..8603    +  CDS            AmpR: β-lactamase; bla; confers resistance to ampicillin, carbenicillin, and related antibiotics
   8774..9362    +  rep_origin     ori: high-copy-number ColE1/pMB1/pBR322/pUC origin of replication
   9545..9637    +  CDS            lacI (fragment): lac repressor; lacI; The lac repressor binds to the lac operator to inhibit transcription in E. coli. This inhibition can be relieved by adding lactose or isopropyl-β-D-thiogalactopyranoside (IPTG).
   9650..9671    +  protein_bind   CAP binding site: CAP binding activates transcription in the presence of cAMP. E. coli catabolite activator protein
   9686..9716    +  promoter       lac promoter: promoter for the E. coli lac operon
   9724..9740    +  protein_bind   lac operator: The lac repressor binds to the lac operator to inhibit transcription in E. coli. This inhibition can be relieved by adding lactose or isopropyl-β-D-thiogalactopyranoside (IPTG). lac repressor encoded by lacI
   9785..9803    +  promoter       T3 promoter: promoter for bacteriophage T3 RNA polymerase
>Addgene plasmid #143229 | TFORF0610 | addgene full sequence | sequence record 396102 | Addgene NGS Result
TTAATGTAGTCTTATGCAATACTCTTGTAGTCTTGCAACATGGTAACGATGAGTTAGCAACATGCCTTAC
AAGGAGAGAAAAAGCACCGTGCATGCCGATTGGTGGAAGTAAGGTGGTACGATCGTGCCTTATTAGGAAG
GCAACAGACGGGTCTGACATGGATTGGACGAACCACTGAATTGCCGCATTGCAGAGATATTGTATTTAAG
TGCCTAGCTCGATACATAAACGGGTCTCTCTGGTTAGACCAGATCTGAGCCTGGGAGCTCTCTGGCTAAC
TAGGGAACCCACTGCTTAAGCCTCAATAAAGCTTGCCTTGAGTGCTTCAAGTAGTGTGTGCCCGTCTGTT
GTGTGACTCTGGTAACTAGAGATCCCTCAGACCCTTTTAGTCAGTGTGGAAAATCTCTAGCAGTGGCGCC
CGAACAGGGACTTGAAAGCGAAAGGGAAACCAGAGGAGCTCTCTCGACGCAGGACTCGGCTTGCTGAAGC
GCGCACGGCAAGAGGCGAGGGGCGGCGACTGGTGAGTACGCCAAAAATTTTGACTAGCGGAGGCTAGAAG
GAGAGAGATGGGTGCGAGAGCGTCAGTATTAAGCGGGGGAGAATTAGATCGCGATGGGAAAAAATTCGGT
TAAGGCCAGGGGGAAAGAAAAAATATAAATTAAAACATATAGTATGGGCAAGCAGGGAGCTAGAACGATT
CGCAGTTAATCCTGGCCTGTTAGAAACATCAGAAGGCTGTAGACAAATACTGGGACAGCTACAACCATCC
CTTCAGACAGGATCAGAAGAACTTAGATCATTATATAATACAGTAGCAACCCTCTATTGTGTGCATCAAA
GGATAGAGATAAAAGACACCAAGGAAGCTTTAGACAAGATAGAGGAAGAGCAAAACAAAAGTAAGACCAC
CGCACAGCAAGCGGCCGCTGATCTTCAGACCTGGAGGAGGAGATATGAGGGACAATTGGAGAAGTGAATT
ATATAAATATAAAGTAGTAAAAATTGAACCATTAGGAGTAGCACCCACCAAGGCAAAGAGAAGAGTGGTG
CAGAGAGAAAAAAGAGCAGTGGGAATAGGAGCTTTGTTCCTTGGGTTCTTGGGAGCAGCAGGAAGCACTA
TGGGCGCAGCGTCAATGACGCTGACGGTACAGGCCAGACAATTATTGTCTGGTATAGTGCAGCAGCAGAA
CAATTTGCTGAGGGCTATTGAGGCGCAACAGCATCTGTTGCAACTCACAGTCTGGGGCATCAAGCAGCTC
CAGGCAAGAATCCTGGCTGTGGAAAGATACCTAAAGGATCAACAGCTCCTGGGGATTTGGGGTTGCTCTG
GAAAACTCATTTGCACCACTGCTGTGCCTTGGAATGCTAGTTGGAGTAATAAATCTCTGGAACAGATTTG
GAATCACACGACCTGGATGGAGTGGGACAGAGAAATTAACAATTACACAAGCTTAATACACTCCTTAATT
GAAGAATCGCAAAACCAGCAAGAAAAGAATGAACAAGAATTATTGGAATTAGATAAATGGGCAAGTTTGT
GGAATTGGTTTAACATAACAAATTGGCTGTGGTATATAAAATTATTCATAATGATAGTAGGAGGCTTGGT
AGGTTTAAGAATAGTTTTTGCTGTACTTTCTATAGTGAATAGAGTTAGGCAGGGATATTCACCATTATCG
TTTCAGACCCACCTCCCAACCCCGAGGGGACCCATGCATTGCATCTCAATTAGTCAGCAACCAGGTGTGG
AAAGTCCCCAGGCTCCCCAGCAGGCAGAAGTATGCAAAGCATGCGTCTCAATTAGTCAGCAACCATAGTC
CCGCCCCTAACTCCGCCCATCCCGCCCCTAACTCCGCCCAGTTCCGCCCATTCTCCGCCCCATGGCTGAC
TAATTTTTTTTATTTATGCAGAGGCCGAGGCCGCCTCGGCCTCTGAGCTATTCCAGAAGTAGTGAGGAGG
CTTTTTTGGAGGCCTAGGCTTTTGCAAAAAGCTTTCTAGAGGTACCACCGGAGCTTACCATGACCGAGTA
CAAGCCCACGGTGCGCCTCGCCACCCGCGACGACGTCCCCAGGGCCGTACGCACCCTCGCCGCCGCGTTC
GCCGACTACCCCGCCACGCGCCACACCGTCGATCCGGACCGCCACATCGAGCGGGTCACCGAGCTGCAAG
AACTCTTCCTCACGCGCGTCGGGCTCGACATCGGCAAGGTGTGGGTCGCGGACGACGGCGCCGCCGTGGC
GGTCTGGACCACGCCGGAGAGCGTCGAAGCGGGGGCGGTGTTCGCCGAGATCGGCCCGCGCATGGCCGAG
TTGAGCGGTTCCCGGCTGGCCGCGCAGCAACAGATGGAAGGCCTCCTGGCGCCGCACCGGCCCAAGGAGC
CCGCGTGGTTCCTGGCCACCGTCGGCGTCTCGCCCGACCACCAGGGCAAGGGTCTGGGCAGCGCCGTCGT
GCTCCCCGGAGTGGAGGCGGCCGAGCGCGCCGGGGTGCCCGCCTTCCTGGAGACCTCCGCGCCCCGCAAC
CTCCCCTTCTACGAGCGGCTCGGCTTCACCGTCACCGCCGACGTCGAGGTGCCCGAAGGACCGCGCACCT
GGTGCATGACCCGCAAGCCCGGTGCCAGTTAACGAATTCTAGATCTTGAGACAAATGGCAGTATTCATCC
ACAATTTTAAAAGAAAAGGGGGGATTGGGGGGTACAGTGCAGGGGAAAGAATAGTAGACATAATAGCAAC
AGACATACAAACTAAAGAATTACAAAAACAAATTACAAAAATTCAAAATTTTCGGGTTTATTACAGGGAC
AGCAGAGATCCACTTTGGCGCCGGCTCGAGGCCTGCAGGTGCAAAGATGGATAAAGTTTTAAACAGAGAG
GAATCTTTGCAGCTAATGGACCTTCTAGGTCTTGAAAGGAGTGGGAATTGGCTCCGGTGCCCGTCAGTGG
GCAGAGCGCACATCGCCCACAGTCCCCGAGAAGTTGGGGGGAGGGGTCGGCAATTGAACCGGTGCCTAGA
GAAGGTGGCGCGGGGTAAACTGGGAAAGTGATGTCGTGTACTGGCTCCGCCTTTTTCCCGAGGGTGGGGG
AGAACCGTATATAAGTGCAGTAGTCGCCGTGAACGTTCTTTTTCGCAACGGGTTTGCCGCCAGAACACAG
GTAAGTGCCGTGTGTGGTTCCCGCGGGCCTGGCCTCTTTACGGGTTATGGCCCTTGCGTGCCTTGAATTA
CTTCCACCTGGCTGCAGTACGTGATTCTTGATCCCGAGCTTCGGGTTGGAAGTGGGTGGGAGAGTTCGAG
GCCTTGCGCTTAAGGAGCCCCTTCGCCTCGTGCTTGAGTTGAGGCCTGGCCTGGGCGCTGGGGCCGCCGC
GTGCGAATCTGGTGGCACCTTCGCGCCTGTCTCGCTGCTTTCGATAAGTCTCTAGCCATTTAAAATTTTT
GATGACCTGCTGCGACGCTTTTTTTCTGGCAAGATAGTCTTGTAAATGCGGGCCAAGATCTGCACACTGG
TATTTCGGTTTTTGGGGCCGCGGGCGGCGACGGGGCCCGTGCGTCCCAGCGCACATGTTCGGCGAGGCGG
GGCCTGCGAGCGCGGCCACCGAGAATCGGACGGGGGTAGTCTCAAGCTGGCCGGCCTGCTCTGGTGCCTG
GCCTCGCGCCGCCGTGTATCGCCCCGCCCTGGGCGGCAAGGCTGGCCCGGTCGGCACCAGTTGCGTGAGC
GGAAAGATGGCCGCTTCCCGGCCCTGCTGCAGGGAGCTCAAAATGGAGGACGCGGCGCTCGGGAGAGCGG
GCGGGTGAGTCACCCACACAAAGGAAAAGGGCCTTTCCGTCCTCAGCCGTCGCTTCATGTGACTCCACGG
AGTACCGGGCGCCGTCCAGGCACCTCGATTAGTTCTCGAGCTTTTGGAGTACGTCGTCTTTAGGTTGGGG
GGAGGGGTTTTATGCGATGGAGTTTCCCCACACTGAGTGGGTGGAGACTGAAGTTAGGCCAGCTTGGCAC
TTGATGTAATTCTCCTTGGAATTTGCCCTTTTTGAGTTTGGATCTTGGTTCATTCTCAAGCCTCAGACAG
TGGTTCAAAGTTTTTTTCTTCCATTTCAGGTGTCGTGAGGCTAGCACCGCCACCATGGCGTGGATTAAAA
GGAAATTTGGTGAGCGGCCTCCACCTAAACGACTTACTAGGGAAGCTATGCGAAATTATTTAAAAGAGCG
AGGGGATCAAACAGTACTTATTCTTCATGCAAAAGTTGCACAGAAGTCATATGGAAATGAAAAAAGGTTT
TTTTGCCCACCTCCTTGTGTATATCTTATGGGCAGTGGATGGAAGAAAAAAAAAGAACAAATGGAACGCG
ATGGTTGTTCTGAACAAGAGTCTCAACCGTGTGCATTTATTGGGATAGGAAATAGTGACCAAGAAATGCA
GCAGCTAAACTTGGAAGGAAAGAACTATTGCACAGCCAAAACATTGTATATATCTGACTCAGACAAGCGA
AAGCACTTCATGTTGTCTGTAAAGATGTTCTATGGCAACAGTGATGACATTGGTGTGTTCCTCAGCAAGC
GGATAAAAGTCATCTCCAAACCTTCCAAAAAGAAGCAGTCATTGAAAAATGCTGACTTATGCATTGCCTC
AGGAACAAAGGTGGCTCTGTTTAATCGACTACGATCCCAGACAGTTAGTACCAGATACTTGCATGTAGAA
GGAGGTAATTTTCATGCCAGTTCACAGCAGTGGGGAGCCTTTTTTATTCATCTCTTGGATGATGATGAAT
CAGAAGGAGAAGAATTCACAGTCCGAGATGGCTACATCCATTATGGACAAACAGTCAAACTTGTGTGCTC
AGTTACTGGCATGGCACTCCCAAGATTGATAATTAGGAAAGTTGATAAGCAGACCGCATTATTGGATGCA
GATGATCCTGTGTCACAACTCCATAAATGTGCATTTTACCTTAAGGATACAGAAAGAATGTATTTGTGCC
TTTCTCAAGAAAGAATAATTCAATTTCAGGCCACTCCATGTCCAAAAGAACCAAATAAAGAGATGATAAA
TGATGGCGCTTCCTGGACAATCATTAGCACAGATAAGGCAGAGTATACATTTTATGAGGGAATGGGCCCT
GTCCTTGCCCCAGTCACTCCTGTGCCTGTGGTAGAGAGCCTTCAGTTGAATGGCGGTGGGGACGTAGCAA
TGCTTGAACTTACAGGACAGAATTTCACTCCAAATTTACGAGTGTGGTTTGGGGATGTAGAAGCTGAAAC
TATGTACAGGTGTGGAGAGAGTATGCTCTGTGTCGTCCCAGACATTTCTGCATTCCGAGAAGGTTGGAGA
TGGGTCCGGCAACCAGTCCAGGTTCCAGTAACTTTGGTCCGAAATGATGGAATCATTTATTCCACCAGCC
TTACCTTTACCTACACACCAGAACCAGGGCCGCGGCCACATTGCAGTGCAGCAGGAGCAATCCTTCGAGC
CAATTCAAGCCAGGTGCCCCCTAACGAATCAAACACAAACAGCGAGGGAAGTTACACAAACGCCAGCACA
AATTCAACCAGTGTCACATCATCTACAGCCACAGTGGTATCCTAGTAATGAACTAGTCCGTAACTTGAAA
GTATTTCGATTTCTTGGCTTTATATATCTTGTGGAAAGGACGAGGGCGACTCGTCTGGTACCAATGTACG
CGTTAAGTCGACAATCAACCTCTGGATTACAAAATTTGTGAAAGATTGACTGGTATTCTTAACTATGTTG
CTCCTTTTACGCTATGTGGATACGCTGCTTTAATGCCTTTGTATCATGCTATTGCTTCCCGTATGGCTTT
CATTTTCTCCTCCTTGTATAAATCCTGGTTGCTGTCTCTTTATGAGGAGTTGTGGCCCGTTGTCAGGCAA
CGTGGCGTGGTGTGCACTGTGTTTGCTGACGCAACCCCCACTGGTTGGGGCATTGCCACCACCTGTCAGC
TCCTTTCCGGGACTTTCGCTTTCCCCCTCCCTATTGCCACGGCGGAACTCATCGCCGCCTGCCTTGCCCG
CTGCTGGACAGGGGCTCGGCTGTTGGGCACTGACAATTCCGTGGTGTTGTCGGGGAAATCATCGTCCTTT
CCTTGGCTGCTCGCCTGTGTTGCCACCTGGATTCTGCGCGGGACGTCCTTCTGCTACGTCCCTTCGGCCC
TCAATCCAGCGGACCTTCCTTCCCGCGGCCTGCTGCCGGCTCTGCGGCCTCTTCCGCGTCTTCGCCTTCG
CCCTCAGACGAGTCGGATCTCCCTTTGGGCCGCCTCCCCGCGTCGACTTTAAGACCAATGACTTACAAGG
CAGCTGTAGATCTTAGCCACTTTTTAAAAGAAAAGGGGGGACTGGAAGGGCTAATTCACTCCCAACGAAG
ACAAGATCTGCTTTTTGCTTGTACTGGGTCTCTCTGGTTAGACCAGATCTGAGCCTGGGAGCTCTCTGGC
TAACTAGGGAACCCACTGCTTAAGCCTCAATAAAGCTTGCCTTGAGTGCTTCAAGTAGTGTGTGCCCGTC
TGTTGTGTGACTCTGGTAACTAGAGATCCCTCAGACCCTTTTAGTCAGTGTGGAAAATCTCTAGCAGTAC
GTATAGTAGTTCATGTCATCTTATTATTCAGTATTTATAACTTGCAAAGAAATGAATATCAGAGAGTGAG
AGGAACTTGTTTATTGCAGCTTATAATGGTTACAAATAAAGCAATAGCATCACAAATTTCACAAATAAAG
CATTTTTTTCACTGCATTCTAGTTGTGGTTTGTCCAAACTCATCAATGTATCTTATCATGTCTGGCTCTA
GCTATCCCGCCCCTAACTCCGCCCATCCCGCCCCTAACTCCGCCCAGTTCCGCCCATTCTCCGCCCCATG
GCTGACTAATTTTTTTTATTTATGCAGAGGCCGAGGCCGCCTCGGCCTCTGAGCTATTCCAGAAGTAGTG
AGGAGGCTTTTTTGGAGGCCTAGGGACGTACCCAATTCGCCCTATAGTGAGTCGTATTACGCGCGCTCAC
TGGCCGTCGTTTTACAACGTCGTGACTGGGAAAACCCTGGCGTTACCCAACTTAATCGCCTTGCAGCACA
TCCCCCTTTCGCCAGCTGGCGTAATAGCGAAGAGGCCCGCACCGATCGCCCTTCCCAACAGTTGCGCAGC
CTGAATGGCGAATGGG
[124 nt withheld, positions 7157-7280]
C
[91 nt withheld, positions 7282-7372]
A
[49 nt withheld, positions 7374-7422]
CCTTTGACGTTGGAGTCCACGTTCTTT
[37 nt withheld, positions 7450-7486]
ACCCTATCTCGGTCTATTCTTTTGATTTATAAGGGATTTTGCCGATTTCGGCCTATTGGTTAAAAAATGA
GCTGATTTAACAAAAATTTAACGCGAATTTTAACAAAATATTAACGCTTACAATTTAGGTGGCACTTTTC
GGGGAAATGTGCGCGGAACCCCTATTTGTTTATTTTTCTAAATACATTCAAATATGTATCCGCTCATGAG
ACAATAACCCTGATAAATGCTTCAATAATATTGAAAAAGGAAGAGTATGAGTATTCAACATTTCCGTGTC
GCCCTTATTCCCTTTTTTGCGGCATTTTGCCTTCCTGTTTTTGCTCACCCAGAAACGCTGGTGAAAGTAA
AAGATGCTGAAGATCAGTTGGGTGCACGAGTGGGTTACATCGAACTGGATCTCAACAGCGGTAAGATCCT
TGAGAGTTTTCGCCCCGAAGAACGTTTTCCAATGATGAGCACTTTTAAAGTTCTGCTATGTGGCGCGGTA
TTATCCCGTATTGACGCCGGGCAAGAGCAACTCGGTCGCCGCATACACTATTCTCAGAATGACTTGGTTG
AGTACTCACCAGTCACAGAAAAGCATCTTACGGATGGCATGACAGTAAGAGAATTATGCAGTGCTGCCAT
AACCATGAGTGATAACACTGCGGCCAACTTACTTCTGACAACGATCGGAGGACCGAAGGAGCTAACCGCT
TTTTTGCACAACATGGGGGATCATGTAACTCGCCTTGATCGTTGGGAACCGGAGCTGAATGAAGCCATAC
CAAACGACGAGCGTGACACCACGATGCCTGTAGCAATGGCAACAACGTTGCGCAAACTATTAACTGGCGA
ACTACTTACTCTAGCTTCCCGGCAACAATTAATAGACTGGATGGAGGCGGATAAAGTTGCAGGACCACTT
CTGCGCTCGGCCCTTCCGGCTGGCTGGTTTATTGCTGATAAATCTGGAGCCGGTGAGCGTGGGTCTCGCG
GTATCATTGCAGCACTGGGGCCAGATGGTAAGCCCTCCCGTATCGTAGTTATCTACACGACGGGGAGTCA
GGCAACTATGGATGAACGAAATAGACAGATCGCTGAGATAGGTGCCTCACTGATTAAGCATTGGTAACTG
TCAGACCAAGTTTACTCATATATACTTTAGATTGATTTAAAACTTCATTTTTAATTTAAAAGGATCTAGG
TGAAGATCCTTTTTGATAATCTCATGACCAAAATCCCTTAACGTGAGTTTTCGTTCCACTGAGCGTCAGA
CCCCGTAGAAAAGATCAAAGGATCTTCTTGAGATCCTTTTTTTCTGCGCGTAATCTGCTGCTTGCAAACA
AAAAAACCACCGCTACCAGCGGTGGTTTGTTTGCCGGATCAAGAGCTACCAACTCTTTTTCCGAAGGTAA
CTGGCTTCAGCAGAGCGCAGATACCAAATACTGTTCTTCTAGTGTAGCCGTAGTTAGGCCACCACTTCAA
GAACTCTGTAGCACCGCCTACATACCTCGCTCTGCTAATCCTGTTACCAGTGGCTGCTGCCAGTGGCGAT
AAGTCGTGTCTTACCGGGTTGGACTCAAGACGATAGTTACCGGATAAGGCGCAGCGGTCGGGCTGAACGG
GGGGTTCGTGCACACAGCCCAGCTTGGAGCGAACGACCTACACCGAACTGAGATACCTACAGCGTGAGCT
ATGAGAAAGCGCCACGCTTCCCGAAGGGAGAAAGGCGGACAGGTATCCGGTAAGCGGCAGGGTCGGAACA
GGAGAGCGCACGAGGGAGCTTCCAGGGGGAAACGCCTGGTATCTTTATAGTCCTGTCGGGTTTCGCCACC
TCTGACTTGAGCGTCGATTTTTGTGATGCTCGTCAGGGGGGCGGAGCCTATGGAAAAACGCCAGCAACGC
GGCCTTTTTACGGTTCCTGGCCTTTTGCTGGCCTTTTGCTCACATGTTCTTTCCTGCGTTATCCCCTGAT
TCTGTGGATAACCGTATTACCGCCTTTGAGTGAGCTGATACCGCTCGCCGCAGCCGAACGACCGAGCGCA
GCGAGTCAGTGAGCGAGGAAGCGGAAGAGCGCCCAATACGCAAACCGCCTCTCCCCGCGCGTTGGCCGAT
TCATTAATGCAGCTGGCACGACAGGTTTCCCGACTGGAAAGCGGGCAGTGAGCGCAACGCAATTAATGTG
AGTTAGCTCACTCATTAGGCACCCCAGGCTTTACACTTTATGCTTCCGGCTCGTATGTTGTGTGGAATTG
TGAGCGGATAACAATTTCACACAGGAAACAGCTATGACCATGATTACGCCAAGCGCGCAATTAACCCTCA
CTAAAGGGAACAAAAGCTGGAGCTGCAAGC
