>Addgene plasmid #143229 | TFORF0610 | depositor partial sequence | sequence record 281825 | Insert
ACCGCCACCATGGCGTGGATTAAAAGGAAATTTGGTGAGCGGCCTCCACCTAAACGACTTACTAGGGAAG
CTATGCGAAATTATTTAAAAGAGCGAGGGGATCAAACAGTACTTATTCTTCATGCAAAAGTTGCACAGAA
GTCATATGGAAATGAAAAAAGGTTTTTTTGCCCACCTCCTTGTGTATATCTTATGGGCAGTGGATGGAAG
AAAAAAAAAGAACAAATGGAACGCGATGGTTGTTCTGAACAAGAGTCTCAACCGTGTGCATTTATTGGGA
TAGGAAATAGTGACCAAGAAATGCAGCAGCTAAACTTGGAAGGAAAGAACTATTGCACAGCCAAAACATT
GTATATATCTGACTCAGACAAGCGAAAGCACTTCATGTTGTCTGTAAAGATGTTCTATGGCAACAGTGAT
GACATTGGTGTGTTCCTCAGCAAGCGGATAAAAGTCATCTCCAAACCTTCCAAAAAGAAGCAGTCATTGA
AAAATGCTGACTTATGCATTGCCTCAGGAACAAAGGTGGCTCTGTTTAATCGACTACGATCCCAGACAGT
TAGTACCAGATACTTGCATGTAGAAGGAGGTAATTTTCATGCCAGTTCACAGCAGTGGGGAGCCTTTTTT
ATTCATCTCTTGGATGATGATGAATCAGAAGGAGAAGAATTCACAGTCCGAGATGGCTACATCCATTATG
GACAAACAGTCAAACTTGTGTGCTCAGTTACTGGCATGGCACTCCCAAGATTGATAATTAGGAAAGTTGA
TAAGCAGACCGCATTATTGGATGCAGATGATCCTGTGTCACAACTCCATAAATGTGCATTTTACCTTAAG
GATACAGAAAGAATGTATTTGTGCCTTTCTCAAGAAAGAATAATTCAATTTCAGGCCACTCCATGTCCAA
AAGAACCAAATAAAGAGATGATAAATGATGGCGCTTCCTGGACAATCATTAGCACAGATAAGGCAGAGTA
TACATTTTATGAGGGAATGGGCCCTGTCCTTGCCCCAGTCACTCCTGTGCCTGTGGTAGAGAGCCTTCAG
TTGAATGGCGGTGGGGACGTAGCAATGCTTGAACTTACAGGACAGAATTTCACTCCAAATTTACGAGTGT
GGTTTGGGGATGTAGAAGCTGAAACTATGTACAGGTGTGGAGAGAGTATGCTCTGTGTCGTCCCAGACAT
TTCTGCATTCCGAGAAGGTTGGAGATGGGTCCGGCAACCAGTCCAGGTTCCAGTAACTTTGGTCCGAAAT
GATGGAATCATTTATTCCACCAGCCTTACCTTTACCTACACACCAGAACCAGGGCCGCGGCCACATTGCA
GTGCAGCAGGAGCAATCCTTCGAGCCAATTCAAGCCAGGTGCCCCCTAACGAATCAAACACAAACAGCGA
GGGAAGTTACACAAACGCCAGCACAAATTCAACCAGTGTCACATCATCTACAGCCACAGTGGTATCCTAG
TAATGAACTAGTCCGTAACTTGAAAGTATTTCGATTTCTTGGCTTTATATATCTTGTGGAAAGGACGAGG
GCGACTCGTCTGGTACCAATGT
