>Addgene plasmid #143229 | TFORF0610 | depositor partial sequence | sequence record 281826 | Barcode
GGGCGACTCGTCTGGTACCAATGT
